>Addgene plasmid #17472 | pENTR/pTER shLUC (w177-1) | depositor full sequence | sequence record 8637 | Author sequence
CTTTCCTGCGTTATCCCCTGATTCTGTGGATAACCGTATTACCGCTAGCATGGATCTCGGGGACGTCTAA
CTACTAAGCGAGAGTAGGGAACTGCCAGGCATCAAATAAAACGAAAGGCTCAGTCGGAAGACTGGGCCTT
TCGTTTTATCTGTTGTTTGTCGGTGAACGCTCTCCTGAGTAGGACAAATCCGCCGGGAGCGGATTTGAAC
GTTGTGAAGCAACGGCCCGGAGGGTGGCGGGCAGGACGCCCGCCATAAACTGCCAGGCATCAAACTAAGC
AGAAGGCCATCCTGACGGATGGCCTTTTTGCGTTTCTACAAACTCTTCCTGTTAGTTAGTTACTTAAGCT
CGGGCCCCAAATAATGATTTTATTTTGACTGATAGTGACCTGTTCGTTGCAACAAATTGATAAGCAATGC
TTTTTTATAATGCCAACTTTGTACAAAAAAGCAGGCTTTAAAGGAACCAATTCAGTCGACTGGATCCGGT
ACCGAATTCGAACGCTGACGTCATCAACCCGCTCCAAGGAATCGCGGCCCAGTGTCACTAGGCGGGAACA
CCCAGCGCGCGTGCGCCCTGGCAGGAAGATGGCTGTGAGGGACAGGGGAGTGGCGCCCTGCAATATTTGC
ATGTCGCTATGTGTTCTGGGAAATCACCATAAACGTGAAATGTCTTTGGATTTGGGAATCTTATAAGTTC
CCTATCAGTGATAGAGATCCCCTTACGCTGAGTACTTCGAGTGTGCTGTCCTCGAAGTACTCAGCGTAAG
TTTTTGGAAAAGCTTGGTACCGAGCTCGGATCCACTAGTCCAGTGTGGTGGAATTCGCGGCCGCACTCGA
GATATCTAGACCCAGCTTTCTTGTACAAAGTTGGCATTATAAGAAAGCATTGCTTATCAATTTGTTGCAA
CGAACAGGTCACTATCAGTCAAAATAAAATCATTATTTGCCATCCAGCTGCAGCTCTGGCCCGTGTCTCA
AAATCTCTGATGTTACATTGCACAAGATAAAAATATATCATCATGAACAATAAAACTGTCTGCTTACATA
AACAGTAATACAAGGGGTGTTATGAGCCATATTCAACGGGAAACGTCGAGGCCGCGATTAAATTCCAACA
TGGATGCTGATTTATATGGGTATAAATGGGCTCGCGATAATGTCGGGCAATCAGGTGCGACAATCTATCG
CTTGTATGGGAAGCCCGATGCGCCAGAGTTGTTTCTGAAACATGGCAAAGGTAGCGTTGCCAATGATGTT
ACAGATGAGATGGTCAGACTAAACTGGCTGACGGAATTTATGCCTCTTCCGACCATCAAGCATTTTATCC
GTACTCCTGATGATGCATGGTTACTCACCACTGCGATCCCCGGAAAAACAGCATTCCAGGTATTAGAAGA
ATATCCTGATTCAGGTGAAAATATTGTTGATGCGCTGGCAGTGTCCCTGCGCCGGTTGCATTCGATTCCT
GTTTGTAATTGTCCTTTTAACAGCGATCGCGTATTTCGTCTCGCTCAGGCGCAATCACGAATGAATAACG
GTTTGGTTGATGCGAGTGATTTTGATGACGAGCGTAATGGCTGGCCTGTTGAACAAGTCTGGAAAGAAAT
GCATAAACTTTTGCCATTCTCACCGGATTCAGTCGTCACTCATGGTGATTTCTCACTTGATAACCTTATT
TTTGACGAGGGGAAATTAATAGGTTGTATTGATGTTGGACGAGTCGGAATCGCAGACCGATACCAGGATC
TTGCCATCCTATGGAACTGCCTCGGTGAGTTTTCTCCTTCATTACAGAAACGGCTTTTTCAAAAATATGG
TATTGATAATCCTGATATGAATAAATTGCAGTTTCATTTGATGCTCGATGAGTTTTTCTAATCAGAATTG
GTTAATTGGTTGTAACATTATTCAGATTGGGCCCCGTTCCACTGAGCGTCAGACCCGGTAGAAAAGATCA
AAGGATCTTCTTGAGATCCTTTTTTTCTGCGCGTAATCTGCTGCTTGCAAACAAAAAAACCACCGCTACC
AGCGGTGGTTTGTTTGCCGGATCAAGAGCTACCAACTCTTTTTCCGAAGGTAACTGGCTTCAGCAGAGCG
CAGATACCAAATACTGTTCTTCTAGTGTAGCCGTAGTTAGGCCACCACTTCAAGAACTCTGTAGCACCGC
CTACATACCTCGCTCTGCTAATCCTGTTACCAGTGGCTGCTGCCAGTGGCGATAAGTCGTGTCTTACCGG
GTTGGACTCAAGACGATAGTTACCGGATAAGGCGCAGCGGTCGGGCTGAACGGGGGGTTCGTGCACACAG
CCCAGCTTGGAGCGAACGACCTACACCGAACTGAGATACCTACAGCGTGAGCTATGAGAAAGCGCCACGC
TTCCCGAAGGGAGAAAGGCGGACAGGTATCCGGTAAGCGGCAGGGTCGGAACAGGAGAGCGCACGAGGGA
GCTTCCAGGGGGAAACGCCTGGTATCTTTATAGTCCTGTCGGGTTTCGCCACCTCTGACTTGAGCGTCGA
TTTTTGTGATGCTCGTCAGGGGGGCGGAGCCTATGGAAAAACGCCAGCAACGCGGCCTTTTTACGGTTCC
TGGCCTTTTGCTGGCCTTTTGCTCACATGTT
Features (pLannotate 1.2.2; 9 found; start..end, strand, type, name):
      1..46      +  rep_origin     RSF ori (fragment): Plasmids containing the RSF 1030 origin of replication can be propagated in E. coli cells that contain additional plasmids with compatible origins.
    106..149     -  terminator     rrnB T1 terminator: Escherichia coli rrnB; transcription terminator T1 from the E. coli rrnB gene
    281..308     +  terminator     rrnB T2 terminator: transcription terminator T2 from the E. coli rrnB gene
    358..457     +  protein_bind   attL1: mutant version of attL; recombination site for the Gateway® LR reaction LR Clonase™
    500..700     +  promoter       H1 promoter (fragment): human H1 RNA promoter
    699..718     +  promoter       PLtetO-1 promoter (fragment): modified phage lambda PL promoter with tet operator sites (Lutz and Bujard, 1997)
    850..949     -  protein_bind   attL2: mutant version of attL; recombination site for the Gateway® LR reaction LR Clonase™
   1072..1881    +  CDS            KanR: aminoglycoside phosphotransferase; aph(3')-Ia; confers resistance to kanamycin in bacteria or G418 (Geneticin®) in eukaryotes
   1971..2559    +  rep_origin     ori: high-copy-number ColE1/pMB1/pBR322/pUC origin of replication
