[The description below was written by a language model from this plasmid's Addgene catalogue record and pLannotate feature annotations shown in this document.]
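Description:
pENTR/pTER shLUC (w177-1) is a small Gateway entry plasmid (about 2.6 kb) built on the Invitrogen pENTR1A backbone and classed as an RNAi/entry vector. It is maintained in E. coli as a high-copy plasmid through a ColE1/pUC-type origin and is selected with kanamycin via the aph(3')-Ia (KanR) gene. The rrnB T1 and T2 transcription terminators sit upstream of the recombination cassette, where they insulate it from read-through transcription originating in the backbone. The short "RSF ori" hit at the start of the sequence is only a fragment and is probably an annotation artefact rather than a functional second origin.

The payload lies between the attL1 and attL2 sites. It consists of the human H1 RNA polymerase III promoter followed by a short hairpin RNA directed against firefly luciferase, a roughly 65 bp oligonucleotide insert cloned between BglII (destroyed in cloning) and HindIII sites. The promoter cassette was taken from the pTER plasmid and is the H1/TO form, meaning a tet operator is embedded at the 3' end of the H1 promoter. The annotation software detects this short element as a fragment of PLtetO-1. In cells expressing the Tet repressor, shRNA transcription is blocked until tetracycline or doxycycline is added, while in cells lacking the repressor the hairpin is expressed constitutively.

Because the cassette is flanked by attL sites, an LR Clonase reaction can move the whole promoter–shRNA unit into compatible destination vectors, such as the viral vectors of the associated mammalian expression and depletion system. A luciferase-targeting hairpin of this kind can knock down a firefly luciferase reporter, and is commonly used as a non-targeting control in mammalian cells, although the record does not state this use.
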