Addgene plasmid #17472: pENTR/pTER shLUC (w177-1)
Purpose: Gateway entry vector for Firefly Luciferase shRNA under H1/TO promoter
Depositing lab: Eric Campeau & Paul Kaufman. Depositing organization: University of Massachusetts, Worcester. Publication: A versatile viral system for expression and depletion of proteins in mammalian cells. Campeau E, Ruhl VE, Rodier F, Smith CL, Rahmberg BL, Fuss JO, Campisi J, Yaswen P, Cooper PK, Kaufman PD.. PLoS One. 2009 Aug 6;4(8):e6529. 10.1371/journal.pone.0006529 PubMed 19657394.
Backbone
  Vector backbone: pENTR1A
  Backbone manufacturer: Invitrogen
  Backbone size w/o insert (bp): 2556
  Vector type: RNAi ; Entry vector
Growth in bacteria
  Bacterial resistance: Kanamycin, 50 μg/mL
  Growth temperature: 37°C
  Growth strain: DH5alpha
  Growth instructions: TOP10F', 37oC
  Copy number: High Copy
Gene/Insert
  Gene/Insert name: Firefly Luciferase shRNA (alt name: shLUC)
  Insert size (bp): 65
  Cloning method: Restriction Enzyme; 5′ cloning site Bgl II (destroyed during cloning); 3′ cloning site Hind III (not destroyed)
  Sequencing primers: 5′ ENTRforw; 3′ ENTRrev
Terms and licenses: Academic/Nonprofit Terms; Industry Terms: Not Available to Industry
Depositor comments: The pENTR/pTER plasmid was derived from the pTER plasmid (van de Wetering et al. 2003) shRNA oligo sequence is 5'-CCTTACGCTGAGTACTTCGAGTGTGCTGTCCTCGAAGTACTCAGCGTAAGTTT
How to cite: pENTR/pTER shLUC (w177-1) was a gift from Eric Campeau & Paul Kaufman (Addgene plasmid # 17472 ; http://n2t.net/addgene:17472 ; RRID:Addgene_17472)
