>Addgene plasmid #17472 | pENTR/pTER shLUC (w177-1) | addgene partial sequence | sequence record 25928 | 17472 with H1
TTGGGATCTTATAAGTTCCCTATCAGTGATAGAGATCCCCTTACGCTGAGTACTTCGAGTGTGCTGTCCT
CGAAGTACTCAGCGTAAGTTTTTGGAAAAGCTTGGTACCGAGCTCGGATCCACTAGTCCAGTGTGGTGGA
ATTCGCGGCCGCACTCGAGATATCTAGACCCAGCTTTCTTGTACAAAGTTGGCATTATAAGAAAGCATTG
CTTATCAATTTGTTGCAACGAACAGGTCACTATCAGTCAAAATAAAATCATTATTTGCCATCCAGCTGCA
GCTCTGGCCCGTGTCTCAAAATCTCTGATGTTACATTGCACAAGATAAAAATATATCATCATGAACAATA
AAACTGTCTGCTTACATAAACAGTAATACAAGGGGTGTTATGAGCCATATTCAACGGGAAACGTCGAGGC
CGCGATTAAATTCCAACATGGATGCTGATTTATATGGGTATAAATGGGCTCGCGATAATGTCGGGCAATC
AGGTGCGACAATCTATCGCTTGTATGGGAAGCCCGATGCGCCAGAGTTGTTTCTGAAACATGGCAAAGGT
AGCGTTGCCAATGATGTTACAGATGAGATGGTCAGACTAAACTGGCTGACGGAATTTATGCCTCTTCCGA
CCATCAAGCATTTTATCCGTACTCCTGATGATGCATGGTTACTCACCACTGCGATCCCCGGAAAAACAGC
ATTCCAGGTATTAGAAGAATATCCTGATTCAGGTGAAAATATTGTTGATGCGCTGGCAGTGTCCCTGCGC
CGGTTGCATTCGATTCCTGTTTGTAATTGTCCTTTT
